>Addgene plasmid #114466 | pTriEX Tom20 mVenus BoPD | addgene full sequence | sequence record 223319 | Addgene NGS Result
TCCTGCATCTTTTAATCAAATCCCAAGATGTGTATAAACGCGCCGGTATGTACAGGAAGAGGTTTATACT
AAACTGTTACATTGCAAACGTGGTTTCGTGTGCCAAGTGTGAAAACCGATGTTTAATCAAGGCTCTGACG
CATTTCTACAACCACGACTCCAAGTGTGTGGGTGAAGTCATGCATCTTTTAATCAAATCCCAAGATGTGT
ATAAACCACCAAACTGCCAAAAAATGAAAACTGTCGACAAGCTCTGTCCGTTTGCTGGCAACTGCAAGGG
TCTCAATCCTATTTGTAATTATTGAATAATAAAACAATTATAAATGTCAAATTTGTTTTTTATTAACGAT
ACAAACCAAACGCAACAAGAACATTTGTAGTATTATCTATAATTGAAAACGCGTAGTTATAATCGCTGAG
GTAATATTTAAAATCATTTTCAAATGATTCACAGTTAATTTGCGACAATATAATTTTATTTTCACATAAA
CTAGACGCCTTGTCGTCTTCTTCTTCGTATTCCTTCTCTTTTTCATTTTTCTCTTCATAAAAATTAACAT
AGTTATTATCGTATCCATATATGTATCTATCGTATAGAGTAAATTTTTTGTTGTCATAAATATATATGTC
TTTTTTAATGGGGTGTATAGTACCGCTGCGCATAGTTTTTCTGTAATTTACAACAGTGCTATTTTCTGGT
AGTTCTTCGGAGTGTGTTGCTTTAATTATTAAATTTATATAATCAATGAATTTGGGATCGTCGGTTTTGT
ACAATATGTTGCCGGCATAGTACGCAGCTTCTTCTAGTTCAATTACACCATTTTTTAGCAGCACCGGATT
AACATAACTTTCCAAAATGTTGTACGAACCGTTAAACAAAAACAGTTCACCTCCCTTTTCTATACTATTG
TCTGCGAGCAGTTGTTTGTTGTTAAAAATAACAGCCATTGTAATGAGACGCACAAACTAATATCACAAAC
TGGAAATGTCTATCAATATATAGTTGCTGATGGCCGGCCTATTAATAGTAATCAATTACGGGGTCATTAG
TTCATAGCCCATATATGGAGTTCCGCGTTACATAACTTACGGTAAATGGCCCGCCTGGCTGACCGCCCAA
CGACCCCCGCCCATTGACGTCAATAATGACGTATGTTCCCATAGTAACGCCAATAGGGACTTTCCATTGA
CGTCAATGGGTGGAGTATTTACGGTAAACTGCCCACTTGGCAGTACATCAAGTGTATCATATGCCAAGTC
CGCCCCCTATTGACGTCAATGACGGTAAATGGCCCGCCTGGCATTATGCCCAGTACATGACCTTACGGGA
CTTTCCTACTTGGCAGTACATCTACGTATTAGTCATCGCTATTACCATGCTGATGCGGTTTTGGCAGTAC
ACCAATGGGCGTGGATAGCGGTTTGACTCACGGGGATTTCCAAGTCTCCACCCCATTGACGTCAATGGGA
GTTTGTTTTGGCACCAAAATCAACGGGACTTTCCAAAATGTCGTAATAACCCCGCCCCGTTGACGCAAAT
GGGCGGTAGGCGTGTACGGTGGGAGGTCTATATAAGCAGACGTCGTTTAGTGAACCGTCAGATCACTAGA
TGCTTTATTGCGGTAGTTTATCACAGTTAAATTGCTAACGCCAGTCTCGAACTTAACGTGCAGAAGTTGG
TCGTGAGGCACTGGGCAGGTAAGTATCGGGCCCTTTGTGCGGGGGGAGCGGCTCGGGGCTGTCCGCGGGG
GGACGGCTGCCTTCGGGGGGGACGGGGCAGGGCGGGGTTCGGCTTCTGGCGTGTGACCGGCGGCTCTAGA
GCCTCTGCTAACCATGTTCATGCCTTCTTCTTTTTCCTACAGCTCCTGGGCAACGTGCTGGTTATTGTGC
TGTCTCATCATTTTGGCAAAGAATTGGATCGGACCGAAATTAATACGACTCACTATAGGGGAATTGTGAG
CGGATAACAATTCCCCGGAGTTAATCCGGGACCTTTAATTCAACCCAACACAATATATTATAGTTAAATA
AGAATTATTATCAAATCATTTGTATATTAATTAAAATACTATACTGTAAATTACATTTTATTTACAATCA
AAGGAGATATACCATGGTGGGCCGCAACAGCGCGATTGCAGCTGGAGTGTGCGGCGCGCTGTTCATTGGC
TATTGCATTTACTTTGATCGCAAACGCCGCAGCGATCCGAACTTTAAATCTAGAGTGAGCAAGGGCGAGG
AGCTGTTCACCGGGGTGGTGCCCATCCTGGTCGAGCTGGACGGCGACGTAAACGGCCACAAGTTCAGCGT
GTCCGGCGAGGGCGAGGGCGATGCCACCTACGGCAAGCTGACCCTGAAGTTCATCAGCACCACCGGCAAG
CTGCCCGTGCCCTGGCCCACCCTCGTGACCACCCTCGGCTACGGCCTGCAGTGCTTCGCCCGCTACCCCG
ACCACATGAAGCAGCACGACTTCTTCAAGTCCGCCATGCCCGAAGGCTACGTCCAGGAGCGCACCATCTT
CTTCAAGGACGACGGCAACTACAAGACCCGCGCCGAGGTGAAGTTCGAGGGCGACACCCTGGTGAACCGC
ATCGAGCTGAAGGGCATCGACTTCAAGGAGGACGGCAACATCCTGGGGCACAAGCTGGAGTACAACTACA
ACAGCCACAACGTCTATATCACCGCCGACAAGCAGAAGAACGGCATCAAGGCAAACTTCAAGATCCGCCA
CAACATCGAGGACGGCGGCGTGCAGCTCGCCGACCACTACCAGCAGAACACCCCCATCGGCGACGGCCCC
GTGCTGCTGCCCGACAACCACTACCTGAGCTACCAGTCCAAACTGAGCAAAGACCCCAACGAGAAGCGCG
ATCACATGGTCCTGCTGGAGTTCGTGACCGCCGCCGGGATCACTCTCGGCATGGACGAGCTGTACAAGGG
TTCTGGAAGTGGATCCATGGTGGATAACAAACTGGCCACGATTGACCAGTGGCTGCTGAAAAACGCGAAA
GAAGATGCTATTGCAGAACTGAAAAAGGCTGGTATCACCTCTGACGAGTCTTTCAACTCTATCAATTATG
CGCATTCTGTGAAGGCTGTTAACTATTTTAAGAACAAGATCCTGAAAGCTCACGCCGGTGGTTCTGGTGG
TAGCCATCATCATCATCATCATGGCGGTGAAAATCTGTATTTCCAGGGCGGCCGCGACTACAAGGACGAC
GACGACAAATAAAAGCTTGCGGCCGCACAGCTGTATACACGTGCAAGCCAGCCAGAACTCGCCCCGGAAG
ACCCCGAGGATCTCGAGCACCACCATCACCATCACCATCACTAAGTGATTAACCTCAGGTGCAGGCTGCC
TATCAGAAGGTGGTGGCTGGTGTGGCCAATGCCCTGGCTCACAAATACCACTGAGATCGATCTTTTTCCC
TCTGCCAAAAATTATGGGGACATCATGAAGCCCCTTGAGCATCTGACTTCTGGCTAATAAAGGAAATTTA
TTTTCATTGCAATAGTGTGTTGGAATTTTTTGTGTCTCTCACTCGGAAGGACATATGGGAGGGCAAATCA
TTTAAAACATCAGAATGAGTATTTGGTTTAGAGTTTGGCAACATATGCCCATATGTAACTAGCATAACCC
CTTGGGGCCTCTAAACGGGTCTTGAGGGGTTTTTTGCTGAAAGCATGCGGAGGAAATTCTCCTTGAAGTT
TCCCTGGTGTTCAAAGTAAAGGAGTTTGCACCAGACGCACCTCTGTTCACTGGTCCGGCGTATTAAAACA
CGATACATTGTTATTAGTACATTTATTAAGCGCTAGATTCTGTGCGTTGTTGATTTACAGACAATTGTTG
TACGTATTTTAATAATTCATTAAATTTATAATCTTTAGGGTGGTATGTTAGAGCGAAAATCAAATGATTT
TCAGCGTCTTTATATCTGAATTTAAATATTAAATCCTCAATAGATTTGTAAAATAGGTTTCGATTAGTTT
CAAACAAGGGTTGTTTTTCCGAACCGATGGCTGGACTATCTAATGGATTTTCGCTCAACGCCACAAAACT
TGCCAAATCTTGTAGCAGCAATCTAGCTTTGTCGATATTCGTTTGTGTTTTGTTTTGTAATAAAGGTTCG
ACGTCGTTCAAAATATTATGCGCTTTTGTATTTCTTTCATCACTGTCGTTAGTGTACAATTGACTCGACG
TAAACACGTTAAATAGAGCTTGGACATATTTAACATCGGGCGTGTTAGCTTTATTAGGCCGATTATCGTC
GTCGTCCCAACCCTCGTCGTTAGAAGTTGCTTCCGAAGACGATTTTGCCATAGCCACACGACGCCTATTA
ATTGTGTCGGCTAACACGTCCGCGATCAAATTTGTAGTTGAGCTTTTTGGAATTGCGATCGCATAACTTC
GTATAGCATACATTATACGAAGTTATAAGCTCGGAACGCTGCGCTCGGTCGTTCGGCTGCGGCGAGCGGT
ATCAGCTCACTCAAAGGCGGTAATACGGTTATCCACAGAATCAGGGGATAACGCAGGAAAGAACATGTGA
GCAAAAGGCCAGCAAAAGGCCAGGAACCGTAAAAAGGCCGCGTTGCTGGCGTTTTTCCATAGGCTCCGCC
CCCTGACGAGCATCACAAAAATCGACGCTCAAGTCAGAGGTGGCGAAACCCGACAGGACTATAAAGATAC
CAGGCGTTTCCCCCTGGAAGCTCCCTCGTGCGCTCTCCTGTTCCGACCCTGCCGCTTACCGGATACCTGT
CCGCCTTTCTCCCTTCGGGAAGCGTGGCGCTTTCTCATAGCTCACGCTGTAGGTATCTCAGTTCGGTGTA
GGTCGTTCGCTCCAAGCTGGGCTGTGTGCACGAACCCCCCGTTCAGCCCGACCGCTGCGCCTTATCCGGT
AACTATCGTCTTGAGTCCAACCCGGTAAGACACGACTTATCGCCACTGGCAGCAGCCACTGGTAACAGGA
TTAGCAGAGCGAGGTATGTAGGCGGTGCTACAGAGTTCTTGAAGTGGTGGCCTAACTACGGCTACACTAG
AAGAACAGTATTTGGTATCTGCGCTCTGCTGAAGCCAGTTACCTTCGGAAAAAGAGTTGGTAGCTCTTGA
TCCGGCAAACAAACCACCGCTGGTAGCGGTGGTTTTTTTGTTTGCAAGCAGCAGATTACGCGCAGAAAAA
AAGGATCTCAAGAAGATCCTTTGTTACCAATGCTTAATCAGTGAGGCACCTATCTCAGCGATCTGTCTAT
TTCGTTCATCCATAGTTGCCTGACTCCCCGTCGTGTAGATAACTACGATACGGGAGGGCTTACCATCTGG
CCCCAGTGCTGCAATGATACCGCGAGACCCACGCTCACCGGCTCCAGATTTATCAGCAATAAACCAGCCA
GCCGGAAGGGCCGAGCGCAGAAGTGGTCCTGCAACTTTATCCGCCTCCATCCAGTCTATTAATTGTTGCC
GGGAAGCTAGAGTAAGTAGTTCGCCAGTTAATAGTTTGCGCAACGTTGTTGCCATTGCTACAGGCATCGT
GGTGTCACGCTCGTCGTTTGGTATGGCTTCATTCAGCTCCGGTTCCCAACGATCAAGGCGAGTTACATGA
TCCCCCATGTTGTGCAAAAAAGCGGTTAGCTCCTTCGGTCCTCCGATCGTTGTCAGAAGTAAGTTGGCCG
CAGTGTTATCACTCATGGTTATGGCAGCACTGCATAATTCTCTTACTGTCATGCCATCCGTAAGATGCTT
TTCTGTGACTGGTGAGTACTCAACCAAGTCATTCTGAGAATAGTGTATGCGGCGACCGAGTTGCTCTTGC
CCGGCGTCAATACGGGATAATACCGCGCCACATAGCAGAACTTTAAAAGTGCTCATCATTGGAAAACGTT
CTTCGGGGCGAAAACTCTCAAGGATCTTACCGCTGTTGAGATCCAGTTCGATGTAACCCACTCGTGCACC
CAACTGATCTTCAGCATCTTTTACTTTCACCAGCGTTTCTGGGTGAGCAAAAACAGGAAGGCAAAATGCC
GCAAAAAAGGGAATAAGGGCGACACGGAAATGTTGAATACTCATACTCTTCCTTTTTCAATATTATTGAA
GCATTTATCAGGGTTATTGTCTCATGTCCGCGCGTT
Features (pLannotate 1.2.2; 23 found; start..end, strand, type, name):
      4..39      +  CDS            lef2 (fragment): baculovirus late expression factor 2
    181..1008    +  misc_recomb    baculovirus recombination region (lef2/ORF603): contains ORF603 and part of lef2
   1020..1379    +  enhancer       CMV enhancer (fragment): human cytomegalovirus immediate early enhancer
   1381..1580    +  promoter       CMV promoter: human cytomegalovirus (CMV) immediate early promoter
   1732..1862    +  intron         chimeric intron (fragment): chimera between introns from chicken β-actin and rabbit β-globin
   1931..1949    +  promoter       T7 promoter: promoter for bacteriophage T7 RNA polymerase
   1950..1974    +  protein_bind   lac operator: The lac repressor binds to the lac operator to inhibit transcription in E. coli. This inhibition can be relieved by adding lactose or isopropyl-β-D-thiogalactopyranoside (IPTG). lac repressor encoded by lacI
   1990..2099    +  promoter       p10 promoter: baculovirus promoter for expression in insect cells
   2114..2224    +  CDS            TOMM20 (fragment): TOM20_HUMAN - Also known as KIAA0016. Experimental evidence at protein level: Swiss-Prot protein existence level 1. Central component of the receptor complex responsible for the recognition and translocation of cytosolically synthesized mitochondrial preproteins. Together with TOM22 functions as the transit peptide receptor at the surface of the mitochondrion outer membrane and facilitates the movement of preproteins into the TOM40 translocation pore (By similarity). Required for the translocation across the mitochondrial outer membrane of cytochrome P450 monooxygenases. From Homo sapiens (Hum
   2225..2938    +  CDS            mVenus: mVenus is a basic (constitutively fluorescent) yellow fluorescent protein published in 2006, derived from Aequorea victoria. It is reported to be a rapidly-maturing monomer with moderate acid sensitivity.
   2978..3139    +  CDS            pab (fragment): PAB_FINMA - Experimental evidence at protein level: Swiss-Prot protein existence level 1. Binds serum albumin. From Finegoldia magna (Peptostreptococcus magnus).
   3155..3174    +  CDS            capTEV™ (fragment): composite tag for in vivo biotinylation, TEV protease cleavage, and 6xHis tagging
   3206..3228    +  CDS            5xFLAG (fragment): five tandem FLAG® epitope tags
   3269..3301    +  CDS            HSV tag: HSV (herpes simplex virus) epitope tag
   3311..3328    +  CDS            6xHis: 6xHis affinity tag
   3343..3411    +  CDS            HBB (fragment): HBB_PONPY - Experimental evidence at transcript level: Swiss-Prot protein existence level 2. Involved in oxygen transport from the lung to the various peripheral tissues. From Pongo pygmaeus (Bornean orangutan).
   3486..3541    +  polyA_signal   β-globin poly(A) signal: rabbit β-globin polyadenylation signal (Gil and Proudfoot, 1987)
   3629..3676    +  terminator     T7 terminator: transcription terminator for bacteriophage T7 RNA polymerase
   3689..4394    +  misc_recomb    baculovirus recombination region (ORF1629): contains part of ORF1629
   4403..4436    +  protein_bind   loxP: Cre-mediated recombination occurs in the 8-bp core sequence (GCATACAT). Cre recombinase
   4604..5191    -  rep_origin     ori: high-copy-number ColE1/pMB1/pBR322/pUC origin of replication
   5204..6064    -  CDS            AmpR: β-lactamase; bla; confers resistance to ampicillin, carbenicillin, and related antibiotics
   6065..6116    -  promoter       AmpR promoter (fragment): bla
