[The description below was written by a language model from this plasmid's Addgene catalogue record and pLannotate feature annotations shown in this document.]
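Description:
pTriEX Tom20 mVenus BoPD is a mammalian expression plasmid built on the pTriEX backbone. It is propagated in E. coli through a high-copy ColE1/pUC-type origin and selected with ampicillin via the β-lactamase gene. The sequenced record is 6,126 nt. As is typical of pTriEX vectors, three promoters are stacked upstream of a single open reading frame. A CMV enhancer/promoter with a chimeric chicken β-actin/rabbit β-globin intron drives expression in mammalian cells. A T7 promoter with a lac operator allows inducible expression in E. coli, and a baculovirus p10 promoter serves insect cells. Flanking lef2/ORF603 and ORF1629 regions would allow recombination into a baculovirus genome, and a loxP site is also present in the backbone. Transcripts end at a rabbit β-globin poly(A) signal or, for T7 transcription, at a T7 terminator.

The payload is a single fusion protein. At the N terminus is a fragment of human TOMM20, a receptor component of the mitochondrial outer membrane, which here serves as the mitochondrial targeting element. It is followed by the monomeric yellow fluorescent protein mVenus and then BoPD, a small synthetic insert of 168 bp. The annotation tool matches this region to the albumin-binding protein PAB of Finegoldia magna, which suggests that BoPD is built on that type of small domain scaffold, though the record does not say so explicitly. The record lists His, TEV and FLAG elements C-terminal to the insert. The feature table also detects an HSV epitope tag and a 6xHis tag further downstream.

The stated purpose is mammalian expression of mitochondrially targeted, mVenus-labelled BoPD. The associated work concerns phage-display selection of binders for photoswitchable proteins. A mitochondrially anchored fluorescent binder would suit colocalisation or recruitment assays in live cells, although the record does not describe the experiments.
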