Addgene plasmid #114466: pTriEX Tom20 mVenus BoPD
Purpose: Mammalian expression of mitochondrially targeted, mVenus labelled BoPD
Depositing lab: Andrew Woolley. Depositing organization: University of Toronto. Publication: Discovering Selective Binders for Photoswitchable Proteins Using Phage Display. Reis JM, Xu X, McDonald S, Woloschuk RM, Jaikaran ASI, Vizeacoumar FS, Woolley GA, Uppalapati M. ACS Synth Biol. 2018 Oct 19;7(10):2355-2364. doi: 10.1021/acssynbio.8b00123. Epub 2018 Sep 27. PubMed 30203962.
Backbone
  Vector backbone: pTriEX
  Backbone size w/o insert (bp): 5886
  Vector type: Mammalian Expression
Growth in bacteria
  Bacterial resistance: Ampicillin, 100 μg/mL
  Growth temperature: 37°C
  Growth strain: DH5alpha
  Copy number: High Copy
Gene/Insert
  Gene/Insert name: BoPD
  Species: Synthetic
  Insert size (bp): 168
  Promoter: CMV
  Tag / fusion protein: TOM20 and mVenus (N terminal on insert); HIS, TEV and FLAG (C terminal on insert)
  Cloning method: Gibson Cloning
  Sequencing primers: 5′ CATGGTCCTGCTGGAGTTCGTG
Terms and licenses: Academic/Nonprofit Terms; Industry Terms: Not Available to Industry
How to cite: pTriEX Tom20 mVenus BoPD was a gift from Andrew Woolley (Addgene plasmid # 114466 ; http://n2t.net/addgene:114466 ; RRID:Addgene_114466)
